>Addgene plasmid #195203 | GFP-PKCA D463N | addgene full sequence | sequence record 386320 | Addgene NGS Result
CGCCCATTCTCCGCCCCATGGCTGACTAATTTTTTTTATTTATGCAGAGGCCGAGGCCGCCTCGGCCTCT
GAGCTATTCCAGAAGTAGTGAGGAGGCTTTTTTGGAGGCCTAGGCTTTTGCAAAGATCGATCAAGAGACA
GGATGAGGATCGTTTCGCATGATTGAACAAGATGGATTGCACGCAGGTTCTCCGGCCGCTTGGGTGGAGA
GGCTATTCGGCTATGACTGGGCACAACAGACAATCGGCTGCTCTGATGCCGCCGTGTTCCGGCTGTCAGC
GCAGGGGCGCCCGGTTCTTTTTGTCAAGACCGACCTGTCCGGTGCCCTGAATGAACTGCAAGACGAGGCA
GCGCGGCTATCGTGGCTGGCCACGACGGGCGTTCCTTGCGCAGCTGTGCTCGACGTTGTCACTGAAGCGG
GAAGGGACTGGCTGCTATTGGGCGAAGTGCCGGGGCAGGATCTCCTGTCATCTCACCTTGCTCCTGCCGA
GAAAGTATCCATCATGGCTGATGCAATGCGGCGGCTGCATACGCTTGATCCGGCTACCTGCCCATTCGAC
CACCAAGCGAAACATCGCATCGAGCGAGCACGTACTCGGATGGAAGCCGGTCTTGTCGATCAGGATGATC
TGGACGAAGAGCATCAGGGGCTCGCGCCAGCCGAACTGTTCGCCAGGCTCAAGGCGAGCATGCCCGACGG
CGAGGATCTCGTCGTGACCCATGGCGATGCCTGCTTGCCGAATATCATGGTGGAAAATGGCCGCTTTTCT
GGATTCATCGACTGTGGCCGGCTGGGTGTGGCGGACCGCTATCAGGACATAGCGTTGGCTACCCGTGATA
TTGCTGAAGAGCTTGGCGGCGAATGGGCTGACCGCTTCCTCGTGCTTTACGGTATCGCCGCTCCCGATTC
GCAGCGCATCGCCTTCTATCGCCTTCTTGACGAGTTCTTCTGAGCGGGACTCTGGGGTTCGAAATGACCG
ACCAAGCGACGCCCAACCTGCCATCACGAGATTTCGATTCCACCGCCGCCTTCTATGAAAGGTTGGGCTT
CGGAATCGTTTTCCGGGACGCCGGCTGGATGATCCTCCAGCGCGGGGATCTCATGCTGGAGTTCTTCGCC
CACCCTAGGGGGAGGCTAACTGAAACACGGAAGGAGACAATACCGGAAGGAACCCGCGCTATGACGGCAA
TAAAAAGACAGAATAAAACGCACGGTGTTGGGTCGTTTGTTCATAAACGCGGGGTTCGGTCCCAGGGCTG
GCACTCTGTCGATACCCCACCGAGACCCCATTGGGGCCAATACGCCCGCGTTTCTTCCTTTTCCCCACCC
CACCCCCCAAGTTCGGGTGAAGGCCCAGGGCTCGCAGCCAACGTCGGGGCGGCAGGCCCTGCCATAGCCT
CAGGTTACTCATATATACTTTAGATTGATTTAAAACTTCATTTTTAATTTAAAAGGATCTAGGTGAAGAT
CCTTTTTGATAATCTCATGACCAAAATCCCTTAACGTGAGTTTTCGTTCCACTGAGCGTCAGACCCCGTA
GAAAAGATCAAAGGATCTTCTTGAGATCCTTTTTTTCTGCGCGTAATCTGCTGCTTGCAAACAAAAAAAC
CACCGCTACCAGCGGTGGTTTGTTTGCCGGATCAAGAGCTACCAACTCTTTTTCCGAAGGTAACTGGCTT
CAGCAGAGCGCAGATACCAAATACTGTTCTTCTAGTGTAGCCGTAGTTAGGCCACCACTTCAAGAACTCT
GTAGCACCGCCTACATACCTCGCTCTGCTAATCCTGTTACCAGTGGCTGCTGCCAGTGGCGATAAGTCGT
GTCTTACCGGGTTGGACTCAAGACGATAGTTACCGGATAAGGCGCAGCGGTCGGGCTGAACGGGGGGTTC
GTGCACACAGCCCAGCTTGGAGCGAACGACCTACACCGAACTGAGATACCTACAGCGTGAGCTATGAGAA
AGCGCCACGCTTCCCGAAGGGAGAAAGGCGGACAGGTATCCGGTAAGCGGCAGGGTCGGAACAGGAGAGC
GCACGAGGGAGCTTCCAGGGGGAAACGCCTGGTATCTTTATAGTCCTGTCGGGTTTCGCCACCTCTGACT
TGAGCGTCGATTTTTGTGATGCTCGTCAGGGGGGCGGAGCCTATGGAAAAACGCCAGCAACGCGGCCTTT
TTACGGTTCCTGGCCTTTTGCTGGCCTTTTGCTCACATGTTCTTTCCTGCGTTATCCCCTGATTCTGTGG
ATAACCGTATTACCGCCATGCATTAGTTATTAATAGTAATCAATTACGGGGTCATTAGTTCATAGCCCAT
ATATGGAGTTCCGCGTTACATAACTTACGGTAAATGGCCCGCCTGGCTGACCGCCCAACGACCCCCGCCC
ATTGACGTCAATAATGACGTATGTTCCCATAGTAACGCCAATAGGGACTTTCCATTGACGTCAATGGGTG
GAGTATTTACGGTAAACTGCCCACTTGGCAGTACATCAAGTGTATCATATGCCAAGTACGCCCCCTATTG
ACGTCAATGACGGTAAATGGCCCGCCTGGCATTATGCCCAGTACATGACCTTATGGGACTTTCCTACTTG
GCAGTACATCTACGTATTAGTCATCGCTATTACCATGGTGATGCGGTTTTGGCAGTACATCAATGGGCGT
GGATAGCGGTTTGACTCACGGGGATTTCCAAGTCTCCACCCCATTGACGTCAATGGGAGTTTGTTTTGGC
ACCAAAATCAACGGGACTTTCCAAAATGTCGTAACAACTCCGCCCCATTGACGCAAATGGGCGGTAGGCG
TGTACGGTGGGAGGTCTATATAAGCAGAGCTGGTTTAGTGAACCGTCAGATCCGCTAGCGCTACCGGTCG
CCACCATGGTGAGCAAGGGCGAGGAGCTGTTCACCGGGGTGGTGCCCATCCTGGTCGAGCTGGACGGCGA
CGTAAACGGCCACAAGTTCAGCGTGTCCGGCGAGGGCGAGGGCGATGCCACCTACGGCAAGCTGACCCTG
AAGTTCATCTGCACCACCGGCAAGCTGCCCGTGCCCTGGCCCACCCTCGTGACCACCCTGACCTACGGCG
TGCAGTGCTTCAGCCGCTACCCCGACCACATGAAGCAGCACGACTTCTTCAAGTCCGCCATGCCCGAAGG
CTACGTCCAGGAGCGCACCATCTTCTTCAAGGACGACGGCAACTACAAGACCCGCGCCGAGGTGAAGTTC
GAGGGCGACACCCTGGTGAACCGCATCGAGCTGAAGGGCATCGACTTCAAGGAGGACGGCAACATCCTGG
GGCACAAGCTGGAGTACAACTACAACAGCCACAACGTCTATATCATGGCCGACAAGCAGAAGAACGGCAT
CAAGGTGAACTTCAAGATCCGCCACAACATCGAGGACGGCAGCGTGCAGCTCGCCGACCACTACCAGCAG
AACACCCCCATCGGCGACGGCCCCGTGCTGCTGCCCGACAACCACTACCTGAGCACCCAGTCCGCCCTGA
GCAAAGACCCCAACGAGAAGCGCGATCACATGGTCCTGCTGGAGTTCGTGACCGCCGCCGGGATCACTCT
CGGCATGGACGAGCTGTACAAGTCCGGCCGGACTCAGATCTCGAGCTCAAGCTTCGAATTCATGGCTGAC
GTCTTCCCGGCCGCCGAGCCGGCGGCGCCGCAGGACGTGGCCAACCGCTTCGCCCGCAAAGGGGCGCTGA
GGCAGAAGAACGTGCACGAGGTGAAGAACCACCGCTTCATCGCGCGCTTCTTCAAGCAGCCCACCTTCTG
CAGCCACTGCACCGACTTCATCTGGGGGTTTGGGAAACAAGGCTTCCAGTGCCAAGTTTGCTGTTTTGTG
GTTCACAAGAGGTGCCATGAATTTGTTACTTTTTCTTGTCCGGGGGCGGATAAAGGACCCGACACAGATG
ACCCGAGGAGCAAGCACAAGTTCAAGATCCACACGTATGGCAGCCCCACCTTCTGTGATCACTGCGGCTC
CCTGCTGTACGGACTCATCCACCAGGGGATGAAATGTGACACCTGTGATATGAACGTGCACAAGCAGTGC
GTGATCAACGTGCCCAGCCTCTGCGGGATGGACCACACGGAGAAGAGGGGCCGCATCTACCTGAAGGCCG
AGGTCACGGATGAAAAGCTGCACGTCACAGTACGAGACGCGAAAAACCTAATCCCTATGGATCCAAATGG
GCTTTCAGATCCTTACGTGAAGCTGAAGCTTATTCCTGACCCCAAGAACGAGAGCAAACAGAAAACCAAG
ACCATCCGCTCGACGCTGAACCCCCGGTGGGACGAGTCCTTCACGTTCAAATTAAAACCTTCTGATAAAG
ACCGGCGACTGTCCGTGGAAATCTGGGACTGGGATCGAACCACACGGAACGACTTCATGGGGTCCCTTTC
CTTTGGGGTCTCGGAGCTGATGAAGATGCCGGCCAGCGGATGGTACAAGCTGCTGAACCAAGAGGAGGGC
GAGTACTACAACGTGCCGATCCCCGAAGGCGACGAGGAAGGCAATGTGGAGCTCAGGCAGAAATTCGAGA
AAGCCAAGCTTGGCCCTGCCGGCAACAAAGTCATCAGTCCCTCCGAGGACAGGAGACAGCCTTCCAACAA
CCTGGGCAGAGTGAAGCTCACGGACTTCAACTTCCTCATGGTGCTGGGCAAAGGCAGCTTTGGGAAGGTG
ATGCTGGCCGACCGAAAGGGGACAGAGGAGCTGTACGCCATCAAGATCCTGAAGAAGGACGTGGTCATCC
AGGACGACGACGTGGAGTGCACCATGGTGGAGAAGCGGGTCCTGGCGCTGCTCGACAAGCCGCCGTTCCT
GACGCAGCTGCACTCCTGCTTCCAGACGGTGGACCGGCTGTACTTCGTCATGGAGTACGTCAACGGCGGG
GACCTCATGTACCACATCCAGCAGGTCGGGAAGTTCAAGGAGCCGCAAGCAGTGTTCTATGCAGCAGAGA
TTTCCATCGGGCTGTTCTTTCTTCATAAAAGAGGAATCATTTATCGGAACCTGAAGTTAGACAACGTCAT
GCTGGACTCGGAAGGACACATTAAGATCGCGGACTTCGGGATGTGCAAGGAGCACATGATGGACGGCGTC
ACGACCAGGACCTTCTGCGGGACCCCCGACTACATCGCCCCAGAGATAATCGCCTATCAGCCGTACGGGA
AGTCCGTGGACTGGTGGGCCTACGGCGTCCTGTTGTACGAGATGTTGGCCGGGCAGCCTCCGTTCGACGG
CGAGGACGAGGACGAGCTGTTCCAGTCCATCATGGAGCACAACGTCTCGTACCCCAAGTCCTTGTCCAAG
GAGGCCGTGTCCATCTGCAAAGGGCTGATGACCAAGCACCCCGGGAAGCGGCTGGGCTGCGGGCCCGAGG
GCGAGCGCGACGTGCGGGAGCATGCCTTCTTCCGGAGGATCGACTGGGAGAAGCTGGAGAACCGTGAGAT
CCAGCCACCCTTCAAGCCCAAAGTGTGCGGCAAAGGAGCAGAGAACTTTGACAAGTTCTTCACGCGAGGG
CAGCCTGTCTTGACGCCGCCCGACCAGCTGGTCATCGCTAACATCGACCAGTCTGATTTTGAAGGCTTCT
CCTACGTCAACCCCCAGTTCGTGCACCCCATCCTGCAGAGCGCGGTATGAGGTACCGCGGGCCCGGGATC
CACCGGATCTAGATAACTGATCATAATCAGCCATACCACATTTGTAGAGGTTTTACTTGCTTTAAAAAAC
CTCCCACACCTCCCCCTGAACCTGAAACATAAAATGAATGCAATTGTTGTTGTTAACTTGTTTATTGCAG
CTTATAATGGTTACAAATAAAGCAATAGCATCACAAATTTCACAAATAAAGCATTTTTTTCACTGCATTC
TAGTTGTGGTTTGTCCAAACTCATCAATGTATCTTAACGCGTAAATTGTAAGCGTTAATATTTTGTTAAA
ATTCGCGTTAAATTTTTGTTAAATCAGCTCATTTTTTAACCAATAGGCCGAAATCGGCAAAATCCCTTAT
AAATCAAAAGAATAGACCGAGATAGGGT
[37 nt withheld, positions 6049-6085]
AAAGAACGTGGACTCCAACGTCAAAGG
[49 nt withheld, positions 6113-6161]
T
[91 nt withheld, positions 6163-6253]
G
[124 nt withheld, positions 6255-6378]
CAGGTGGCACTTTTCGGGGAAATGTGCGCGGAACCCCTATTTGTTTATTTTTCTAAATACATTCAAATAT
GTATCCGCTCATGAGACAATAACCCTGATAAATGCTTCAATAATATTGAAAAAGGAAGAGTCCTGAGGCG
GAAAGAACCAGCTGTGGAATGTGTGTCAGTTAGGGTGTGGAAAGTCCCCAGGCTCCCCAGCAGGCAGAAG
TATGCAAAGCATGCATCTCAATTAGTCAGCAACCAGGTGTGGAAAGTCCCCAGGCTCCCCAGCAGGCAGA
AGTATGCAAAGCATGCATCTCAATTAGTCAGCAACCATAGTCCCGCCCCTAACTCCGCCCATCCCGCCCC
TAACTCCGCCCAGTTC
Features (pLannotate 1.2.2; 16 found; start..end, strand, type, name):
    159..953     +  CDS            NeoR/KanR: aminoglycoside phosphotransferase from Tn5; aph(3')-II (or nptII); confers resistance to neomycin, kanamycin, and G418 (Geneticin®)
    974..1126    +  CDS            ble (fragment): BLE_KLEPN - Experimental evidence at protein level: Swiss-Prot protein existence level 1. Binding protein with a strong affinity to the bleomycin family of antibiotics. Binds to CL990; an antimitotic-antibiotic compound. From Klebsiella pneumoniae.
   1185..1232    +  polyA_signal   HSV TK poly(A) signal: herpes simplex virus thymidine kinase polyadenylation signal (Cole and Stacy, 1985)
   1323..1339    -  polyA_signal   bGH poly(A) signal (fragment): bovine growth hormone polyadenylation signal
   1561..2149    +  rep_origin     ori: high-copy-number ColE1/pMB1/pBR322/pUC origin of replication
   2324..2627    +  enhancer       CMV enhancer: human cytomegalovirus immediate early enhancer
   2628..2831    +  promoter       CMV promoter: human cytomegalovirus (CMV) immediate early promoter
   2876..3592    +  CDS            EGFP: EGFP is a basic (constitutively fluorescent) green fluorescent protein published in 1996, derived from Aequorea victoria. It is reported to be a rapidly-maturing weak dimer with moderate acid sensitivity.
   3598..3631    +  misc_feature   MCS (fragment): multiple cloning site
   3632..5647    +  CDS            PRKCA: KPCA_BOVIN - Experimental evidence at protein level: Swiss-Prot protein existence level 1. Calcium-activated, phospholipid- and diacylglycerol (DAG)- dependent serine/threonine-protein kinase that is involved in positive and negative regulation of cell proliferation, apoptosis, differentiation, migration and adhesion, cardiac hypertrophy, angiogenesis, platelet function and inflammation, by directly phosphorylating targets such as RAF1, BCL2, CSPG4, TNNT2/CTNT, or activating signaling cascades involving MAPK1/3 (ERK1/2) and RAP1GAP. Depending on the cell type, is involved in cell proliferation
   5651..5676    +  misc_feature   MCS (fragment): multiple cloning site
   5688..5772    +  CDS            large T antigen (fragment): large T antigen from SV40 (simian virus 40)
   5795..5916    +  polyA_signal   SV40 poly(A) signal: SV40 polyadenylation signal
   5950..6378    -  rep_origin     f1 ori (sequence partly withheld): f1 bacteriophage origin of replication; arrow indicates direction of (+) strand synthesis
   6405..6509    +  promoter       AmpR promoter: bla
   6511..124     +  promoter       SV40 promoter (across the origin): SV40 enhancer and early promoter
