[The description below was written by a language model from this plasmid's Addgene catalogue record and pLannotate feature annotations shown in this document.]
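Description:
GFP-PKCA D463N is a mammalian expression plasmid encoding protein kinase C alpha (PRKCA) fused at its N-terminus to EGFP and carrying the D463N substitution, which the record describes as a kinase-inactive mutant. The backbone is listed as unknown. The annotated layout is a CMV enhancer/promoter, EGFP, a short multiple-cloning-site remnant acting as a linker, the insert, then an SV40 polyadenylation signal. This is the typical arrangement of a C-terminal-fusion EGFP vector. The catalogue gives the insert species as human, whereas the automated annotation matched the roughly 2 kb PRKCA coding sequence best to the bovine protein entry. The two sources therefore disagree, and the record does not resolve the discrepancy.

The plasmid of about 6.7 kb is propagated in E. coli through a high-copy ColE1/pUC-type origin and selected with kanamycin. Resistance comes from a Tn5 NeoR/KanR gene placed behind both a bacterial (AmpR-type) promoter and the SV40 enhancer/early promoter, and it is terminated by the HSV TK polyadenylation signal. The same marker can therefore support G418 selection in mammalian cells. An f1 origin is also present, which permits single-stranded DNA production. The short ble, bGH poly(A) and large T antigen hits are fragments and probably backbone remnants rather than functional elements.

CMV-driven constitutive expression of the fluorescent fusion allows PKC alpha localisation and abundance to be followed in transfected cells. The catalytically inactive mutant serves as a comparison to wild-type kinase. The associated publication examined whether PKC maturation depends on nucleotide pocket occupation rather than on intrinsic kinase activity.
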