Addgene plasmid #195203: GFP-PKCA D463N
Purpose: Mammalian expression vector for GFP tagged PKCA. Kinase-inactive mutant
Depositing lab: David Bryant & Peter Parker. Publication: PKC maturation is promoted by nucleotide pocket occupation independently of intrinsic kinase activity. Cameron AJ, Escribano C, Saurin AT, Kostelecky B, Parker PJ. Nat Struct Mol Biol. 2009 Jun;16(6):624-30. doi: 10.1038/nsmb.1606. Epub 2009 May 24. PubMed 19465915.
Backbone
  Vector backbone: Unknown
  Vector type: Mammalian Expression
Growth in bacteria
  Bacterial resistance: Kanamycin, 50 μg/mL
  Growth temperature: 37°C
  Growth strain: DH5alpha
  Copy number: High Copy
Gene/Insert
  Gene/Insert name: PRKCA
  Species: H. sapiens (human)
  Mutation: D463N
  Entrez Gene: PRKCA (a.k.a. AAG6, PKC-alpha, PKCA, PKCI+/-, PKCalpha, PRKACA)
Terms and licenses: Academic/Nonprofit Terms; Industry Terms: Not Available to Industry
How to cite: GFP-PKCA D463N was a gift from David Bryant & Peter Parker (Addgene plasmid # 195203 ; http://n2t.net/addgene:195203 ; RRID:Addgene_195203)
